>Addgene plasmid #61913 | pFa6a MET25 | depositor full sequence | sequence record 109819 | pFa6a MET25 sequence 4937 bps
CGCGCCTGGTGGTTGGCAAATGACTAATTAAGTTAGTCAAGGCGCCATCCTCATGAAAACTGTGTAACAT
AATAACCGAAGTGTCGAAAAGGTGGCACCTTGTCCAATTGAACACGCTCGATGAAAAAAATAAGATATAT
ATAAGGTTAAGTAAAGCGTCTGTTAGAAAGGAAGTTTTTCCTTTTTCTTGCTCTCTTGTCTTTTCATCTA
CTATTTCCTTCGTGTAATACAGGGTCGTCAGATACATAGATACAATTCTATTACCCCCCATCCATACAAT
GCCATCTCATTTCGATACTGTTCAACTACACGCCGGCCAAGAGAACCCTGGTGACAATGCTCACAGATCC
AGAGCTGTACCAATTTACGCCACCACTTCTTATGTTTTCGAAAACTCTAAGCATGGTTCGCAATTGTTTG
GTCTAGAAGTTCCAGGTTACGTCTATTCCCGTTTCCAAAACCCAACCAGTAATGTTTTGGAAGAAAGAAT
TGCTGCTTTAGAAGGTGGTGCTGCTGCTTTGGCTGTTTCCTCCGGTCAAGCCGCTCAAACCCTTGCCATC
CAAGGTTTGGCACACACTGGTGACAACATCGTTTCCACTTCTTACTTATACGGTGGTACTTATAACCAGT
TCAAAATCTCGTTCAAAAGATTTGGTATCGAGGCTAGATTTGTTGAAGGTGACAATCCAGAAGAATTCGA
AAAGGTCTTTGATGAAAGAACCAAGGCTGTTTATTTGGAAACCATTGGTAATCCAAAGTACAATGTTCCG
GATTTTGAAAAAATTGTTGCAATTGCTCACAAACACGGTATTCCAGTTGTCGTTGACAACACATTTGGTG
CCGGTGGTTACTTCTGTCAGCCAATTAAATACGGTGCTGATATTGTAACACATTCTGCTACCAAATGGAT
TGGTGGTCATGGTACTACTATCGGTGGTATTATTGTTGACTCTGGTAAGTTCCCATGGAAGGACTACCCA
GAAAAGTTCCCTCAATTCTCTCAACCTGCCGAAGGATATCACGGTACTATCTACAATGAAGCCTACGGTA
ACTTGGCATACATCGTTCATGTTAGAACTGAACTATTAAGAGATTTGGGTCCATTGATGAACCCATTTGC
CTCTTTCTTGCTACTACAAGGTGTTGAAACATTATCTTTGAGAGCTGAAAGACACGGTGAAAATGCATTG
AAGTTAGCCAAATGGTTAGAACAATCCCCATACGTATCTTGGGTTTCATACCCTGGTTTAGCATCTCATT
CTCATCATGAAAATGCTAAGAAGTATCTATCTAACGGTTTCGGTGGTGTCTTATCTTTCGGTGTAAAAGA
CTTACCAAATGCCGACAAGGAAACTGACCCATTCAAACTTTCTGGTGCTCAAGTTGTTGACAATTTAAAG
CTTGCCTCTAACTTGGCCAATGTTGGTGATGCCAAGACCTTAGTCATTGCTCCATACTTCACTACCCACA
AACAATTAAATGACAAAGAAAAGTTGGCATCTGGTGTTACCAAGGACTTAATTCGTGTCTCTGTTGGTAT
CGAATTTATTGATGACATTATTGCAGACTTCCAGCAATCTTTTGAAACTGTTTTCGCTGGCCAAAAACCA
TGAGTGTGCGTAATGAGTTGTAAAATTATGTATAAACCTACTTTCTCTCACAAGTACTATACTTTTATAA
AACGAACTTTATTGAAATGAATATCCTTTTTTTCCCTTGTTACATGTCGTGACTCGTACTTTGAACCTAA
ATTGTTCTAACATCAAAGAACAGTGTTAATTCGCAGTCGAGAAGAAAAATATGGTGAACAAGACTCATCT
ACTTCATGAGACTACTTTACGCCTCCTATAAAGCTGTCACACTGGATAAATTTATTGTAGGACCAAGTTA
CAAAAGAGGATGATGGAGGTTTCTTTACAATAAAGAAGCACATGTGTGTTAACGTTTTTAGTATTTGCTT
GTTATGTAAATCAGGAAAACTTCGCGGGATTTGGTTGGATGCTACTTTCCATACAATAAATATTATAGAT
CTAAAAAGCCAAATTACAAGTAAAGATTAGTAAAGCTGTTGGAATTCCATCGTTGATAAAAATGTTAGTT
ATTAAATATAAAAGTCAGAATAGGTGAACTTGGATTTAATTGTTGGCATTTCGTTGCTGCTAGAGGCCAT
AATATTAGATAGCCAGGACATACTAGTTCTCCTCGTGGTATAGGAATCCATAAAATGGAATTGGTGATTC
TATGTGATATATTCACATTCTTACTACATTATCAATCCTTGCACTTCAGCTTCCTCTAACCTCGATGACA
TCTTCTCATAACTTATGTCATCATCTAACGCCGTCTATTATAATATATTGATAGTATAAGTATTAGTTGA
TAGACAATAGTGGATTTTTATTCCAACAGTGTCTTTGTTCGTCTCAGATATAGTCGGAGTTTAAACGAGC
TCGAATTCATCGATGATATCAGATCCACTAGTGGCCTATGCGGCCGCGGATCTGCCGGTCTCCCTATAGT
GAGTCGTATTAATTTCGATAAGCCAGGTTAACCTGCATTAATGAATCGGCCAACGCGCGGGGAGAGGCGG
TTTGCGTATTGGGCGCTCTTCCGCTTCCTCGCTCACTGACTCGCTGCGCTCGGTCGTTCGGCTGCGGCGA
GCGGTATCAGCTCACTCAAAGGCGGTAATACGGTTATCCACAGAATCAGGGGATAACGCAGGAAAGAACA
TGTGAGCAAAAGGCCAGCAAAAGGCCAGGAACCGTAAAAAGGCCGCGTTGCTGGCGTTTTTCCATAGGCT
CCGCCCCCCTGACGAGCATCACAAAAATCGACGCTCAAGTCAGAGGTGGCGAAACCCGACAGGACTATAA
AGATACCAGGCGTTTCCCCCTGGAAGCTCCCTCGTGCGCTCTCCTGTTCCGACCCTGCCGCTTACCGGAT
ACCTGTCCGCCTTTCTCCCTTCGGGAAGCGTGGCGCTTTCTCAATGCTCACGCTGTAGGTATCTCAGTTC
GGTGTAGGTCGTTCGCTCCAAGCTGGGCTGTGTGCACGAACCCCCCGTTCAGCCCGACCGCTGCGCCTTA
TCCGGTAACTATCGTCTTGAGTCCAACCCGGTAAGACACGACTTATCGCCACTGGCAGCAGCCACTGGTA
ACAGGATTAGCAGAGCGAGGTATGTAGGCGGTGCTACAGAGTTCTTGAAGTGGTGGCCTAACTACGGCTA
CACTAGAAGGACAGTATTTGGTATCTGCGCTCTGCTGAAGCCAGTTACCTTCGGAAAAAGAGTTGGTAGC
TCTTGATCCGGCAAACAAACCACCGCTGGTAGCGGTGGTTTTTTTGTTTGCAAGCAGCAGATTACGCGCA
GAAAAAAAGGATCTCAAGAAGATCCTTTGATCTTTTCTACGGGGTCTGACGCTCAGTGGAACGAAAACTC
ACGTTAAGGGATTTTGGTCATGAGATTATCAAAAAGGATCTTCACCTAGATCCTTTTAAATTAAAAATGA
AGTTTTAAATCAATCTAAAGTATATATGAGTAAACTTGGTCTGACAGTTACCAATGCTTAATCAGTGAGG
CACCTATCTCAGCGATCTGTCTATTTCGTTCATCCATAGTTGCCTGACTCCCCGTCGTGTAGATAACTAC
GATACGGGAGGGCTTACCATCTGGCCCCAGTGCTGCAATGATACCGCGAGACCCACGCTCACCGGCTCCA
GATTTATCAGCAATAAACCAGCCAGCCGGAAGGGCCGAGCGCAGAAGTGGTCCTGCAACTTTATCCGCCT
CCATCCAGTCTATTAATTGTTGCCGGGAAGCTAGAGTAAGTAGTTCGCCAGTTAATAGTTTGCGCAACGT
TGTTGCCATTGCTACAGGCATCGTGGTGTCACGCTCGTCGTTTGGTATGGCTTCATTCAGCTCCGGTTCC
CAACGATCAAGGCGAGTTACATGATCCCCCATGTTGTGCAAAAAAGCGGTTAGCTCCTTCGGTCCTCCGA
TCGTTGTCAGAAGTAAGTTGGCCGCAGTGTTATCACTCATGGTTATGGCAGCACTGCATAATTCTCTTAC
TGTCATGCCATCCGTAAGATGCTTTTCTGTGACTGGTGAGTACTCAACCAAGTCATTCTGAGAATAGTGT
ATGCGGCGACCGAGTTGCTCTTGCCCGGCGTCAATACGGGATAATACCGCGCCACATAGCAGAACTTTAA
AAGTGCTCATCATTGGAAAACGTTCTTCGGGGCGAAAACTCTCAAGGATCTTACCGCTGTTGAGATCCAG
TTCGATGTAACCCACTCGTGCACCCAACTGATCTTCAGCATCTTTTACTTTCACCAGCGTTTCTGGGTGA
GCAAAAACAGGAAGGCAAAATGCCGCAAAAAAGGGAATAAGGGCGACACGGAAATGTTGAATACTCATAC
TCTTCCTTTTTCAATATTATTGAAGCATTTATCAGGGTTATTGTCTCATGAGCGGATACATATTTGAATG
TATTTAGAAAAATAAACAAATAGGGGTTCCGCGCACATTTCCCCGAAAAGTGCCACCTGACGTCTAAGAA
ACCATTATTATCATGACATTAACCTATAAAAATAGGCGTATCACGAGGCCCTTTCGTCTCGCGCGTTTCG
GTGATGACGGTGAAAACCTCTGACACATGCAGCTCCCGGAGACGGTCACAGCTTGTCTGTAAGCGGATGC
CGGGAGCAGACAAGCCCGTCAGGGCGCGTCAGCGGGTGTTGGCGGGTGTCGGGGCTGGCTTAACTATGCG
GCATCAGAGCAGATTGTACTGAGAGTGCACCATATGGACATATTGTCGTTAGAACGCGGCTCAATTAATA
CATAACCTTATGTATCATACACATACGATTTAGGTGACACTATAGAACGCGGCCGCCAGCTGAAGCTTCG
TACGCTGCAGGTCGACGGATCCCCGGGTTAATTAAGG
Features (pLannotate 1.2.2; 11 found; start..end, strand, type, name):
      7..278     +  promoter       MET17 promoter (fragment): S. cerevisiae MET17; expression is repressed by methionine; MET15; MET25
    279..1613    +  CDS            MET17: O-acetylserine and O-acetylhomoserine sulfhydrylase, required for sulfur amino acid synthesis; S. cerevisiae MET17 MET15; MET25
   2244..2363    +  CDS            YD34A_YEAST (fragment): Protein predicted: Swiss-Prot protein existence level 4. From Saccharomyces cerevisiae (strain ATCC 204508 / S288c) (Baker's yeast).
   2513..2531    -  promoter       T7 promoter: promoter for bacteriophage T7 RNA polymerase
   2553..2606    -  CDS            lacI (fragment): lac repressor; lacI; The lac repressor binds to the lac operator to inhibit transcription in E. coli. This inhibition can be relieved by adding lactose or isopropyl-β-D-thiogalactopyranoside (IPTG).
   2789..3377    -  rep_origin     ori: high-copy-number ColE1/pMB1/pBR322/pUC origin of replication
   3548..4408    -  CDS            AmpR: β-lactamase; bla; confers resistance to ampicillin, carbenicillin, and related antibiotics
   4409..4513    -  promoter       AmpR promoter: bla
   4608..4643    +  CDS            rop (fragment): Rop protein, which maintains plasmids at low copy number; rop
   4745..4796    +  misc_feature   bom (fragment): basis of mobility region from pBR322
   4858..4876    +  promoter       SP6 promoter: promoter for bacteriophage SP6 RNA polymerase
