[The description below was written by a language model from this plasmid's Addgene catalogue record and pLannotate feature annotations shown in this document.]
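Description:
pFa6a MET25 is a 4,937 bp yeast genomic-targeting plasmid built on the pFA6a backbone, the family of E. coli vectors commonly used as PCR templates for marker cassettes that are integrated into the Saccharomyces cerevisiae genome by homologous recombination. It is propagated in bacteria through a high-copy ColE1/pUC-type origin and selected with ampicillin via the β-lactamase gene and its native promoter. Short remnants of lacI, rop and the pBR322 bom region are annotated as fragments and are presumably backbone leftovers rather than functional parts. No yeast replication origin or centromere is annotated, which fits a vector meant for integration rather than episomal maintenance.

The payload is the S. cerevisiae MET25 gene (also known as MET17 or MET15), which encodes O-acetylserine/O-acetylhomoserine sulfhydrylase, an enzyme required for sulfur amino acid synthesis. The annotation shows a fragment of the native, methionine-repressible MET17 promoter directly upstream of the complete coding sequence. Roughly 900 bp of further sequence follows, within which only a fragment of a predicted yeast protein is annotated; a terminator is not explicitly annotated. SP6 and T7 promoters flank the insert and serve as sequencing primer sites.

The cassette can act as an auxotrophic selection marker that restores methionine prototrophy in met25/met15 mutant strains. The depositor notes that the amplified region is functional but does not overlap the MET25 deletion carried by BY4741 and its derivatives, so in that background it will not recombine at the endogenous locus. This makes it suitable for directing integration to other chosen genomic sites. The cloning method is not recorded.
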