Addgene plasmid #61913: pFa6a MET25
Purpose: Expression of S. cerevisiae MET25 cloned into pFA6a
Depositing lab: Jon Houseley. Depositing organization: Babraham Institute.
Backbone
  Vector backbone: pFA6a
  Total vector size (bp): 4937
  Vector type: Yeast genomic targeting
Growth in bacteria
  Bacterial resistance: Ampicillin, 100 μg/mL
  Growth temperature: 37°C
  Growth strain: DH5alpha
  Copy number: Unknown
Gene/Insert
  Gene/Insert name: MET25
  Species: S. cerevisiae (budding yeast)
  GenBank ID: X04493.1
  Cloning method: Unknown
  Sequencing primers: 5′ SP6; 3′ T7
Terms and licenses: Academic/Nonprofit Terms; Industry Terms: Not Available to Industry
Depositor comments: The amplified region is functional, but does not overlap with the MET25 deletion region in BY4741 and derivatives, so will not recombine at the endogenous locus in this background.
How to cite: pFa6a MET25 was a gift from Jon Houseley (Addgene plasmid # 61913 ; http://n2t.net/addgene:61913 ; RRID:Addgene_61913)
