>Addgene plasmid #61913 | pFa6a MET25 | addgene partial sequence | sequence record 109817 | T7 5'-TAATACGACTCACTATAGGG-3'
CGCGGCCGCATAGGCCACTAGTGGATCTGATATCATCGATGAATTCGAGCTCGTTTAAACTCCGACTATA
TCTGAGACGAACAAAGACACTGTTGGAATAAAAATCCACTATTGTCTATCAACTAATACTTATACTATCA
ATATATTATAATAGACGGCGTTAGATGATGACATAAGTTATGAGAAGATGTCATCGAGGTTAGAGGAAGC
TGAAGTGCAAGGATTGATAATGTAGTAAGAATGTGAATATATCACATAGAATCACCAATTCCATTTTATG
GATTCCTATACCACGAGGAGAACTAGTATGTCCTGGCTATCTAATATTATGGCCTCTAGCAGCAACGAAA
TGCCAACAATTAAATCCAAGTTCACCTATTCTGACTTTTATATTTAATAACTAACATTTTTATCAACGAT
GGAATTCCAACAGCTTTACTAATCTTTACTTGTAATTTGGCTTTTTAGATCTATAATATTTATTGTATGG
AAAGTAGCATCCAACCAAATCCCGCGAAGTTTTCCTGATTTACATAACAAGCAAATACTAAAAACGTTAA
CACACATGTGCTTCTTTATTGTAAAGAAACCTCCATCATCCTCTTTTGTAACTTGGTCCTACAATAAATT
TATCCAGTGTGACAGCTTTATAGGAGGCGTAAAGTAGTCTCATGAAGTAGATGAGTCTTGTTCACCATAT
TTTTCTTCTCGACTGCGAATTAACACTGTTCTTTGATGTTAGAACAATTTAGGTTCAAAGTACGAGTCAC
GACATGTAACAAGGGAAAAAAAGGATATTCATTTCAATAAAGTTCGTTTTATAAAAGTATAGTACTTGTG
AGAGAAAGTAGGTTTATACATAATTTTACAACTCATTACGCACACTCATGGTTTTTGGCCAGCGAAAACA
GTTTCAAAAGATTGCTGGAAGTCTGCAATAATGTCATCAATAAATTCGATACCAACAGAGACACGAATTA
AGTCCTTGGTAACACCAGATGCCAACTTTTCTTTGTCATTTAATTG
