>Addgene plasmid #61913 | pFa6a MET25 | addgene partial sequence | sequence record 109818 | pRSII-F1 5'-CGGCATCAGAGCAGATTGTAC-3'
ATATTGTCGTTAGAACGCGGCTACAATTAATACATAACCTTATGTATCATACACATACGATTTAGGTGAC
ACTATAGAACGCGGCCGCCAGCTGAAGCTTCGTACGCTGCAGGTCGACGGATCCCCGGGTTAATTAAGGC
GCGCCTGGTGGTTGGCAAATGACTAATTAAGTTAGTCAAGGCGCCATCCTCATGAAAACTGTGTAACATA
ATAACCGAAGTGTCGAAAAGGTGGCACCTTGTCCAATTGAACACGCTCGATGAAAAAAATAAGATATATA
TAAGGTTAAGTAAAGCGTCTGTTAGAAAGGAAGTTTTTCCTTTTTCTTGCTCTCTTGTCTTTTCATCTAC
TATTTCCTTCGTGTAATACAGGGTCGTCAGATACATAGATACAATTCTATTACCCCCCATCCATACAATG
CCATCTCATTTCGATACTGTTCAACTACACGCCGGCCAAGAGAACCCTGGTGACAATGCTCACAGATCCA
GAGCTGTACCAATTTACGCCACCACTTCTTATGTTTTCGAAAACTCTAAGCATGGTTCGCAATTGTTTGG
TCTAGAAGTTCCAGGTTACGTCTATTCCCGTTTCCAAAACCCAACCAGTAATGTTTTGGAAGAAAGAATT
GCTGCTTTAGAAGGTGGTGCTGCTGCTTTGGCTGTTTCCTCCGGTCAAGCCGCTCAAACCCTTGCCATCC
AAGGTTTGGCACACACTGGTGACAACATCGTTTCCACTTCTTACTTATACGGTGGTACTTATAACCAGTT
CAAAATCTCGTTCAAAAGATTTGGTATCGAGGCTAGATTTGTTGAAGGTGACAATCCAGAAGAATTCGAA
AAGGTCTTTGATGAAAGAACCAAGGCTGTTTATTTGGAAACCATTGGTAATCCAAAGTACAATGTTCCGG
ATTTTGAAAAA
